>Addgene plasmid #176115 | SspB-HaloTag-DHPH1-TRIO | addgene full sequence | sequence record 346296 | Addgene NGS Result
TAGTTATTAATAGTAATCAATTACGGGGTCATTAGTTCATAGCCCATATATGGAGTTCCGCGTTACATAA
CTTACGGTAAATGGCCCGCCTGGCTGACCGCCCAACGACCCCCGCCCATTGACGTCAATAATGACGTATG
TTCCCATAGTAACGCCAATAGGGACTTTCCATTGACGTCAATGGGTGGAGTATTTACGGTAAACTGCCCA
CTTGGCAGTACATCAAGTGTATCATATGCCAAGTACGCCCCCTATTGACGTCAATGACGGTAAATGGCCC
GCCTGGCATTATGCCCAGTACATGACCTTATGGGACTTTCCTACTTGGCAGTACATCTACGTATTAGTCA
TCGCTATTACCATGGTGATGCGGTTTTGGCAGTACATCAATGGGCGTGGATAGCGGTTTGACTCACGGGG
ATTTCCAAGTCTCCACCCCATTGACGTCAATGGGAGTTTGTTTTGGCACCAAAATCAACGGGACTTTCCA
AAATGTCGTAACAACTCCGCCCCATTGACGCAAATGGGCGGTAGGCGTGTACGGTGGGAGGTCTATATAA
GCAGAGCTGGTTTAGTGAACCGTCAGATCCGCTAGCCACCATGAGCTCCCCGAAACGCCCTAAGCTGCTG
CGTGAATATTACGATTGGCTGGTTGATAACAGCTTTACCCCATATCTGGTGGTGGATGCCACATACCTGG
GCGTGAACGTGCCCGTGGAGTATGTGAAAGACGGTCAGATCGTGCTGAATCTGTCTGCAAGTGCGACCGG
CAACCTGCAACTGACAAATGATTTTATCCAGTTCAACGCCCGCTTTAAGGGCGTGTCTCGTGAACTGTAT
ATCCCGATGGGTGCCGCTCTGGCCATTTACGCTCGCGAGAACGGCGATGGTGTGATGTTCGAACCAGAAG
AAATCTATGACGAGCTGAATATTGGTAGTGGACCGGTCGCCACCATGGCCGAGATCGGCACCGGCTTCCC
CTTCGACCCCCACTACGTGGAGGTGCTGGGCGAGCGCATGCACTACGTTGACGTGGGCCCCCGCGACGGC
ACCCCCGTGCTGTTCCTGCACGGCAACCCCACCAGCAGCTACGTGTGGCGCAACATCATCCCCCACGTGG
CCCCCACCCACCGCACTATCGCCCCCGACCTGATCGGCATGGGCAAGAGCGACAAGCCCGACCTGGGCTA
CTTCTTCGACGACCACGTGCGCTTCATGGACGCCTTCATCGAGGCCCTGGGCCTGGAGGAGGTGGTGCTG
GTGATCCACGACTGGGGCAGCGCCCTGGGCTTCCACTGGGCCAAGCGCAACCCCGAGCGCGTGAAGGGCA
TCGCCTTCATGGAGTTCATCCGCCCCATCCCCACCTGGGACGAGTGGCCCGAGTTCGCCCGCGAGACCTT
CCAGGCCTTCCGCACCACCGACGTGGGCCGCAAGCTGATCATCGACCAGAACGTGTTCATCGAGGGCACC
CTGCCCATGGGCGTGGTGCGCCCCCTGACCGAGGTGGAGATGGACCACTACCGCGAGCCCTTCCTGAACC
CCGTGGACCGCGAGCCCCTGTGGCGCTTCCCCAACGAGCTGCCCATCGCCGGCGAGCCCGCCAACATCGT
GGCCCTGGTGGAGGAGTACATGGACTGGCTGCACCAGAGCCCCGTGCCCAAGCTGCTGTTCTGGGGCACC
CCCGGCGTGCTGATCCCCCCCGCCGAGGCCGCCCGCCTGGCCAAGAGCCTGCCCAACGTTAAGGCCGTGG
ACATCGGCCCCGGCCTGAACCTGCTCCAGGAGGACAACCCCGACCTGATCGGCAGCGAGATCGCCCGCTG
GCTGAGCACCCTGGAGATCAGCGGCGTGTACAAGTCCGGACTCAGATCTCGAGCTAGGAAAGAGTTCATA
ATGGCTGAGCTCATTCAAACTGAAAAGGCTTATGTAAGAGACCTCCGGGAATGTATGGATACGTACCTGT
GGGAAATGACCAGTGGCGTGGAAGAGATTCCACCTGGCATTGTAAACAAAGAACTCATCATCTTCGGAAA
CATGCAAGAAATCTACGAATTTCATAATAACATATTCCTAAAGGAGCTGGAAAAATATGAACAGTTGCCA
GAGGATGTTGGACATTGTTTTGTTACTTGGGCAGACAAGTTTCAGATGTATGTCACATATTGCAAAAATA
AGCCTGATTCTACTCAGCTGATATTGGAACATGCAGGGTCCTATTTTGACGAGATACAGCAGCGACATGG
ATTAGCCAATTCCATTTCTTCCTACCTTATTAAACCAGTTCAGCGAATAACGAAGTATCAGCTCCTTTTA
AAAGAGCTGCTGACGTGCTGTGAGGAAGGAAAGGGAGAGATTAAAGATGGCCTGGAGGTGATGCTCAGCG
TGCCGAAGCGAGCCAATGACGCCATGCACCTCAGCATGCTGGAAGGGTTTGATGAAAACATTGAGTCTCA
GGGAGAACTCATCCTACAGGAATCCTTCCAAGTGTGGGACCCAAAAACCTTAATTCGAAAGGGTCGAGAA
CGGCATCTCTTCCTTTTTGAAATGTCCTTAGTATTTAGTAAAGAAGTGAAAGATTCCAGTGGGAGAAGCA
AGTACCTTTATAAAAGCAAATTGTTTACCTCAGAGTTGGGTGTCACAGAACATGTTGAAGGAGACCCTTG
CAAATTTGCACTGTGGGTGGGGAGAACACCAACTTCAGATAATAAAATTGTCCTTAAGGCTTCCAGCATA
GAGAACAAGCAGGACTGGATAAAGCATATCCGCGAAGTCATCCAGGAGCGGACGATCCACCTGAAGGGAG
CCCTGAAGGAGCCCATTCACATCCCTAAGACCGCTCCCGCCACAAGACAGAAGGGAAGGAGGGATGGAGA
GGATCTGGACAGCCAAGGAGACGGCAGCAGCCAGCCTGATACGATTTCCATCGCCTCACGGACGTCTCAG
AACACGCTGGACAGCGATAAGCTCTCTGGTGGCTGTGAGCTGACAGTGGTGATCCATGACTTCACCGCTT
GCAACAGCAACGAGCTGACCATCCGACGGGGCCAGACCGTGGAAGTTCTGGAGCGGCCGCATGACAAGCC
TGACTGGTGTCTGGTGCGGACCACTGACCGCTCCCCAGCGGCAGAAGGCCTGGTCCCCTGTGGTTCACTG
TGCATCGCCCACTCCAGAAGTAGCATGGAAATGGAGGGCATCTTCAACCACAAAGACTCGCTCTCCGTCT
CCAGCAATGACGCCTAGGAATTCTGCAGTCGACGGTACCGCGGGCCCGGGATCCACCGGATCTAGATAAC
TGATCATAATCAGCCATACCACATTTGTAGAGGTTTTACTTGCTTTAAAAAACCTCCCACACCTCCCCCT
GAACCTGAAACATAAAATGAATGCAATTGTTGTTGTTAACTTGTTTATTGCAGCTTATAATGGTTACAAA
TAAAGCAATAGCATCACAAATTTCACAAATAAAGCATTTTTTTCACTGCATTCTAGTTGTGGTTTGTCCA
AACTCATCAATGTATCTTAAGGCGTAAATTGTAAGCGTTAATATTTTGTTAAAATTCGCGTTAAATTTTT
GTTAAATCAGCTCATTTTTTAACCAATAGGCCGAAATCGGCAAAATCCCTTATAAATCAAAAGAATAGAC
CGAGATAGGGT
[37 nt withheld, positions 3652-3688]
AAAGAACGTGGACTCCAACGTCAAAGG
[49 nt withheld, positions 3716-3764]
T
[91 nt withheld, positions 3766-3856]
G
[124 nt withheld, positions 3858-3981]
CAGGTGGCACTTTTCGGGGAAATGTGCGCGGAACCCCTATTTGTTTATTTTTCTAAATACATTCAAATAT
GTATCCGCTCATGAGACAATAACCCTGATAAATGCTTCAATAATATTGAAAAAGGAAGAGTCCTGAGGCG
GAAAGAACCAGCTGTGGAATGTGTGTCAGTTAGGGTGTGGAAAGTCCCCAGGCTCCCCAGCAGGCAGAAG
TATGCAAAGCATGCATCTCAATTAGTCAGCAACCAGGTGTGGAAAGTCCCCAGGCTCCCCAGCAGGCAGA
AGTATGCAAAGCATGCATCTCAATTAGTCAGCAACCATAGTCCCGCCCCTAACTCCGCCCATCCCGCCCC
TAACTCCGCCCAGTTCCGCCCATTCTCCGCCCCATGGCTGACTAATTTTTTTTATTTATGCAGAGGCCGA
GGCCGCCTCGGCCTCTGAGCTATTCCAGAAGTAGTGAGGAGGCTTTTTTGGAGGCCTAGGCTTTTGCAAA
GATCGATCAAGAGACAGGATGAGGATCGTTTCGCATGATTGAACAAGATGGATTGCACGCAGGTTCTCCG
GCCGCTTGGGTGGAGAGGCTATTCGGCTATGACTGGGCACAACAGACAATCGGCTGCTCTGATGCCGCCG
TGTTCCGGCTGTCAGCGCAGGGGCGCCCGGTTCTTTTTGTCAAGACCGACCTGTCCGGTGCCCTGAATGA
ACTGCAAGACGAGGCAGCGCGGCTATCGTGGCTGGCCACGACGGGCGTTCCTTGCGCAGCTGTGCTCGAC
GTTGTCACTGAAGCGGGAAGGGACTGGCTGCTATTGGGCGAAGTGCCGGGGCAGGATCTCCTGTCATCTC
ACCTTGCTCCTGCCGAGAAAGTATCCATCATGGCTGATGCAATGCGGCGGCTGCATACGCTTGATCCGGC
TACCTGCCCATTCGACCACCAAGCGAAACATCGCATCGAGCGAGCACGTACTCGGATGGAAGCCGGTCTT
GTCGATCAGGATGATCTGGACGAAGAGCATCAGGGGCTCGCGCCAGCCGAACTGTTCGCCAGGCTCAAGG
CGAGCATGCCCGACGGCGAGGATCTCGTCGTGACCCATGGCGATGCCTGCTTGCCGAATATCATGGTGGA
AAATGGCCGCTTTTCTGGATTCATCGACTGTGGCCGGCTGGGTGTGGCGGACCGCTATCAGGACATAGCG
TTGGCTACCCGTGATATTGCTGAAGAGCTTGGCGGCGAATGGGCTGACCGCTTCCTCGTGCTTTACGGTA
TCGCCGCTCCCGATTCGCAGCGCATCGCCTTCTATCGCCTTCTTGACGAGTTCTTCTGAGCGGGACTCTG
GGGTTCGAAATGACCGACCAAGCGACGCCCAACCTGCCATCACGAGATTTCGATTCCACCGCCGCCTTCT
ATGAAAGGTTGGGCTTCGGAATCGTTTTCCGGGACGCCGGCTGGATGATCCTCCAGCGCGGGGATCTCAT
GCTGGAGTTCTTCGCCCACCCTAGGGGGAGGCTAACTGAAACACGGAAGGAGACAATACCGGAAGGAACC
CGCGCTATGACGGCAATAAAAAGACAGAATAAAACGCACGGTGTTGGGTCGTTTGTTCATAAACGCGGGG
TTCGGTCCCAGGGCTGGCACTCTGTCGATACCCCACCGAGACCCCATTGGGGCCAATACGCCCGCGTTTC
TTCCTTTTCCCCACCCCACCCCCCAAGTTCGGGTGAAGGCCCAGGGCTCGCAGCCAACGTCGGGGCGGCA
GGCCCTGCCATAGCCTCAGGTTACTCATATATACTTTAGATTGATTTAAAACTTCATTTTTAATTTAAAA
GGATCTAGGTGAAGATCCTTTTTGATAATCTCATGACCAAAATCCCTTAACGTGAGTTTTCGTTCCACTG
AGCGTCAGACCCCGTAGAAAAGATCAAAGGATCTTCTTGAGATCCTTTTTTTCTGCGCGTAATCTGCTGC
TTGCAAACAAAAAAACCACCGCTACCAGCGGTGGTTTGTTTGCCGGATCAAGAGCTACCAACTCTTTTTC
CGAAGGTAACTGGCTTCAGCAGAGCGCAGATACCAAATACTGTTCTTCTAGTGTAGCCGTAGTTAGGCCA
CCACTTCAAGAACTCTGTAGCACCGCCTACATACCTCGCTCTGCTAATCCTGTTACCAGTGGCTGCTGCC
AGTGGCGATAAGTCGTGTCTTACCGGGTTGGACTCAAGACGATAGTTACCGGATAAGGCGCAGCGGTCGG
GCTGAACGGGGGGTTCGTGCACACAGCCCAGCTTGGAGCGAACGACCTACACCGAACTGAGATACCTACA
GCGTGAGCTATGAGAAAGCGCCACGCTTCCCGAAGGGAGAAAGGCGGACAGGTATCCGGTAAGCGGCAGG
GTCGGAACAGGAGAGCGCACGAGGGAGCTTCCAGGGGGAAACGCCTGGTATCTTTATAGTCCTGTCGGGT
TTCGCCACCTCTGACTTGAGCGTCGATTTTTGTGATGCTCGTCAGGGGGGCGGAGCCTATGGAAAAACGC
CAGCAACGCGGCCTTTTTACGGTTCCTGGCCTTTTGCTGGCCTTTTGCTCACATGTTCTTTCCTGCGTTA
TCCCCTGATTCTGTGGATAACCGTATTACCGCCATGCAT
Features (pLannotate 1.2.2; 16 found; start..end, strand, type, name):
     61..364     +  enhancer       CMV enhancer: human cytomegalovirus immediate early enhancer
    365..568     +  promoter       CMV promoter: human cytomegalovirus (CMV) immediate early promoter
    604..933     +  CDS            sspB (fragment): SSPB_HAEIN - Experimental evidence at protein level: Swiss-Prot protein existence level 1. Also stimulates degradation of the N-terminus of RseA (residues 1-108, alone or in complex with sigma-E) by ClpX-ClpP in a non-ssrA-mediated fashion. From Haemophilus influenzae (strain ATCC 51907 / DSM 11121 / KW20 / Rd).
    955..1833    +  CDS            dhaA: DHAA_PSEPV - Experimental evidence at protein level: Swiss-Prot protein existence level 1. Catalyzes hydrolytic cleavage of carbon-halogen bonds in halogenated aliphatic compounds, leading to the formation of the corresponding primary alcohols, halide ions and protons. Has a broad substrate specificity, as it is able to dehalogenate mono- and di- chlorinated and brominated alkanes (up to at least C10), and the two isomers of 1,3-dichloropropene to 3-chloroallyl alcohol; the highest activity was found with 1,2-dibromoethane, while no activity was observed with the analog 1,2-dichloroethane. Fro
   1864..3234    +  CDS            TRIO (fragment): TRIO_HUMAN - Experimental evidence at protein level: Swiss-Prot protein existence level 1. Guanine nucleotide exchange factor (GEF) for RHOA and RAC1 GTPases (PubMed:8643598, PubMed:22155786, PubMed:27418539). Involved in coordinating actin remodeling, which is necessary for cell migration and growth (PubMed:10341202, PubMed:22155786). Plays a key role in the regulation of neurite outgrowth and lamellipodia formation (PubMed:32109419). In developing hippocampal neurons, limits dendrite formation, without affecting the establishment of axon polarity. Once dendrites are formed, involved in the c
   3238..3274    +  misc_feature   MCS (fragment): multiple cloning site
   3291..3375    +  CDS            large T antigen (fragment): large T antigen from SV40 (simian virus 40)
   3398..3519    +  polyA_signal   SV40 poly(A) signal: SV40 polyadenylation signal
   3553..3981    -  rep_origin     f1 ori (sequence partly withheld): f1 bacteriophage origin of replication; arrow indicates direction of (+) strand synthesis
   4008..4112    +  promoter       AmpR promoter: bla
   4114..4471    +  promoter       SV40 promoter: SV40 enhancer and early promoter
   4506..5300    +  CDS            NeoR/KanR: aminoglycoside phosphotransferase from Tn5; aph(3')-II (or nptII); confers resistance to neomycin, kanamycin, and G418 (Geneticin®)
   5321..5473    +  CDS            ble (fragment): BLE_KLEPN - Experimental evidence at protein level: Swiss-Prot protein existence level 1. Binding protein with a strong affinity to the bleomycin family of antibiotics. Binds to CL990; an antimitotic-antibiotic compound. From Klebsiella pneumoniae.
   5532..5579    +  polyA_signal   HSV TK poly(A) signal: herpes simplex virus thymidine kinase polyadenylation signal (Cole and Stacy, 1985)
   5670..5686    -  polyA_signal   bGH poly(A) signal (fragment): bovine growth hormone polyadenylation signal
   5908..6496    +  rep_origin     ori: high-copy-number ColE1/pMB1/pBR322/pUC origin of replication
