[The description below was written by a language model from this plasmid's Addgene catalogue record and pLannotate feature annotations shown in this document.]
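Description:
SspB-HaloTag-DHPH1-TRIO is a mammalian expression plasmid of about 6.6 kb built on the Clontech pEGFP-C1 backbone. No EGFP is annotated in the feature table, so the original fluorescent protein appears to have been replaced by the fusion cassette. It replicates in E. coli at high copy from a ColE1/pUC-type origin and also carries an f1 phage origin. A single NeoR/KanR (Tn5 aminoglycoside phosphotransferase) gene is driven by tandem bacterial (bla) and SV40 early promoters and terminated by the HSV TK polyadenylation signal. This gene gives kanamycin resistance in bacteria and can give G418 resistance in mammalian cells. The short annotated fragments of ble, SV40 large T antigen and bGH poly(A) look like backbone remnants or annotation hits rather than functional parts.

The payload is one open reading frame under the CMV immediate-early enhancer/promoter, ending at the SV40 poly(A) signal. It consists of three parts in order. First is an SspB fragment, the binding partner for the SsrA peptide that is caged in the light-sensitive iLID module. Next is HaloTag, annotated as the dhaA haloalkane dehalogenase from which it derives, which covalently binds chloroalkane ligands for fluorescent labelling. Last is a fragment of human TRIO which, going by the construct name, corresponds to the first DH-PH guanine nucleotide exchange unit.

The stated purpose is heterodimerization with iLID and activation of Rac1 and RhoG. In this kind of optogenetic system, blue light exposes the SsrA peptide on a separately supplied iLID anchor, which recruits the SspB-tagged GEF domain to the anchor's location and locally switches on these GTPases. The iLID partner is not part of this plasmid, and the record does not give the exact TRIO residue boundaries or which SspB affinity variant is used.
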