Addgene plasmid #176115: SspB-HaloTag-DHPH1-TRIO
Purpose: Heterodimerization with iLID, Rac1 and RhoG activation
Depositing lab: Dorus Gadella. Depositing organization: University of Amsterdam.
Backbone
  Vector backbone: pEGFP-C1
  Backbone manufacturer: Clontech
  Vector type: Mammalian Expression
Growth in bacteria
  Bacterial resistance: Kanamycin, 50 μg/mL
  Growth temperature: 37°C
  Growth strain: DH5alpha
  Copy number: High Copy
Gene/Insert
  Gene/Insert name: TRIO
  Species: H. sapiens (human)
  Entrez Gene: TRIO (a.k.a. ARHGEF23, MEBAS, MRD44, MRD63, tgat)
  Cloning method: Restriction Enzyme; 5′ cloning site Unknown (unknown if destroyed)
Terms and licenses: Academic/Nonprofit Terms; Industry Terms: Not Available to Industry
How to cite: SspB-HaloTag-DHPH1-TRIO was a gift from Dorus Gadella (Addgene plasmid # 176115 ; http://n2t.net/addgene:176115 ; RRID:Addgene_176115)
